>Addgene plasmid #191534 | pJH4235 | addgene full sequence | sequence record 375283 | Addgene NGS Result
GACCTACACCGAACTGAGATACCTACAGCGTGAGCTATGAGAAAGCGCCACGCTTCCCGAAGGGAGAAAG
GCGGACAGGTATCCGGTAAGCGGCAGGGTCGGAACAGGAGAGCGCACGAGGGAGCTTCCAGGGGGAAACG
CCTGGTATCTTTATAGTCCTGTCGGGTTTCGCCACCTCTGACTTGAGCGTCGATTTTTGTGATGCTCGTC
AGGGGGGCGGAGCCTATGGAAAAACGCCAGCAACGCGGCCTTTTTACGGTTCCTGGCCTTTTGCTGGCCT
TTTGCTCACATGTTCTTTCCTGCGTTATCCCCTGATTCTGTGGATAACCGTATTACCGCCTTTGAGTGAG
CTGATACCGCTCGCCGCAGCCGAACGACCGAGCGCAGCGAGTCAGTGAGCGAGGAAGCGGAAGAGCGCCC
AATACGCAAACCGCCTCTCCCCGCGCGTTGGCCGATTCATTAATGCAGCTGGCACGACAGGTTTCCCGAC
TGGAAAGCGGGCAGTGAGCGCAACGCAATTAATGTGAGTTAGCTCACTCATTAGGCACCCCAGGCTTTAC
ACTTTATGCTTCCGGCTCGTATGTTGTGTGGAATTGTGAGCGGATAACAATTTCACACAGGAAACAGCTA
TGACCATGATTACGCCAAGCTGTAAGTTTAAACATGATCTTACTAACTAACTATTCTCATTTAAATTTTC
AGAGCTTAAAAATGGCTGAAATCACTCACAACGATGGATACGCTAACAACTTGGAAATGAAATAAGCTTG
GGCTGCAGCATGCGGCCGCACGTTTTCCCTTTACATTAGCAAAACCGACCAACGACCGAAACCTAAGCAT
TATCCAGGCCTAAACATATTTTAAAAAAAGTGTAGTTTACCAAATGGGAGACATTTTCCTTGTTCTTTGT
GGGATGCTTTTGAAATTGAATAGAAATCTCTAGATTAATCAATGTGTTTGCTCCGATGCGCCTAGTCTCA
AAGCCTTCTCATGTTGCAAACAAATGCACTAACTAAACTAATTAACAAGTCACGGAGGAGATTCAAAACA
TTTCACTTTTCAGGAAAGTAGCATTTTTAAATATATTCATGTTGTAGATTTGTCATTTTGCAATATTTTT
TATCAAAATTGGATTACACCCTCTTTTGAGCAGTCTGACTTGTTGGCTGACTTGATTTTCTTTTAAAGTG
ATGAAATTTTATTCATATTTGATTTTTAGTAAATAAATTATTGCAAACCCCATTATGCAACTTTGACAGC
TTATATCTCAGTTGCCGTTTGTTTTATGAAAAATTGTCAACTTACCAAATAATTCTTAGTTACGATCTGA
AATTTTTCGAAAACTCTAATCTTTAGTCAAAAATGTTCAGCAATGTAAACATTTTTTCATTACAAAAAAA
GATGATGTAGATGCATACATCAAGTATCTCAACCGGAACACCCCCTATTTTGCACCATCTCTGTCATCTT
TTTCTTCCTTTTTCAGATGGGAAACATACAATTAATGCTCACATGTCATGTCTAGTCATTTGTTTTTTTT
TGTTTGTTTTTAATCCGAATCTCTTATTCATCTTTAGACGTTCCATTCGGCAGAGGCGAGTTGGGGCGCC
TCTTACTCGCCTCAAATTTTGTGTTTGCACTCATAATCAAAGAATAAATTATCTTGCCCATTTTGGTCCT
TGACCATTTGTGTAGGCAATAGGCAGGCAGACATATTTTCTTAAACAGAAGACCGAACTGTGAGTGTACA
AAAATAAATTAAATATTACCTACCTTTGTTAGAATTTGGAATAAGATTAAAAAATTCGTTGTCCTCTGTG
GAATTGCTCATTATTAGATTTTTACGAAATCATGCGGATTAGAAAGTTTAATATTTATGTACAGTGCGTC
CAACTTCTATAGCACCCCCCTCCAATTCGGCCGTTTGGAGCTTTTCAAAATATTTTTCGGAAAAGTGTTA
GTGCAGTTCGATAGCAAATATTGAAAAACCTATGCTCCCCAATTTTTATCATGATATCTCAAAAATCACG
GAAATTGGGTCAAAATATCTGAAAAATGGCCGTCGAACTTCTATAGCACCCCCTCTGATTTTTGACAAAT
TTCTGTAAATTCGGGGTTTTCTTCGTAGTTAATGAATTTATTTTGTAAATAACTTCACACCAAAATAATC
AGGTGGTTTCACTTTCACATTTAAAAAATAAATATAACACTTGAAAACACGTGGAATGCCTGGGATTGAT
CAAAAATTGATCAAAATGTTCTTCTCCGTCTATTCATTACTATGTAATTAGTTGTAGAAAGCATTTATTC
ATATGAACCAAATGGTAAAGGGAGCAACTTCAGTGGTTTTTAAAAGGCTCGATTTAACCATGAAAACGAG
CGTTCGGAGGCACAAAGCTGAAGGTTTTGACTTCGTATTGTACAGAACTTCAGCTCATCCTGCTCAAATG
TCTTTGAAGCTTCGATTTTGATTAGATGTCTTTGAAAATTTATACGGAAAAGATCATGAGACCGCTCAAA
AAGAGGACAAAGGCAAAGCGAGGCCGCAAGTCTTTTTTTCAAGCTAACATGCGAAAATTTTAGACAGAAA
AGTAAGATATACCTTTCCAAATGACGATTTTGCTAGTTGTATTTATAACTCAAGTTAAATTTAGCGAATT
CGCTCATTGAATCTTTTTTTGGTCAAGTAATGCAAAAGCTACCAGACAAAACATTGAACCTGCGATTGTA
GATGTCTGGCATCTGATTTACCCATGGATTTCCACGGATTTTTTGTTCATATAAAATAATTTTTAATTTT
TGCTATAATGTAGTAATTTTTAGTCGAAAATGTATTCCCAACCATTATCTCTGCGCCTCCGAACGCTCGT
TTTCATGGTTAAATCGAACCTTTTAAAAACCACTGAAGTTGCTCCCTTTACCATTTGGTTCATATGAATA
AATGCTTTCTACAACTAATTATATAGTAATGAATAGACGGAGAAGAACATTTTGATCTATTTTGGTGCTG
CGAAAATCATTGGGAGCCAAGATATGGCCTCTGAAGCAAATAAGAACGTTGAGGGGGGTGCTATAGAAGT
TGGACGCACTGTATTTCCAATTATTTTTTAAGAATTTCGATTTTATAAACAGCCTTTGCTCCGCCTATTT
GAGCTCATGATGTTTCTCTTTTGTTTTCAAGATTGTTGATTCCTTCCTATTGTCCTATTGTGATTTTTAA
ATTTTTAAATTGCTCATTAACTTGATTTTTATTTAGTACATATCTCTAATATGTTGTTTCACATTGCACC
AACCGGTCTCAATTTTTGAAATTATTTATTGTTATGTTTGAATATTTTAAACAAATTTAAAAATTTAGAA
AAATTGCTGAGCTGTTGCCTAAACTCATAAGTGTTTCAAAATTTGCTACGATTTTGCATGTACTTTTTAA
TATTTTATATGCTTTTTCGTATTCCAAAACAAACAATTTAGTTTACTTTACAAATTATGAACAAAAAAAA
TTTGATGTAACGGAGAGAAAATTATTAAACGTTACATGTATTTTTCGATCGTATCGAGAAAAATGCAAAA
AATATCAAATTGTAATTTTTCCGCACATCTCCGCAACACACAATTCCCGGGATAACTTCGTATAGCATAC
ATTATACGAAGTTATATGGTCTCCAAGGGAGAGGAGCTCTTCACCGGAGTCGTCCCAATCCTCGTCGAGC
TCGACGGAGACGTCAACGGACACAAGTTCTCCGTCCGTGGAGAGGGAGAGGGAGACGCCACCAACGGAAA
GCTCACCCTCAAGTTCATCTGCACCACCGGAAAGCTCCCAGTCCCAGTAAGTTTAAACATATATATACTA
ACTAACCCTGATTATTTAAATTTTCAGTGGCCAACCCTCGTCACCACCCTCTCCCACGGAGTCCAGTGCT
TCGCCCGTTACCCAGACCACATGAAGCAGCACGACTTCTTCAAGTCCGCCATGCCAGAGGGATACGTCCA
GGAGCGTACCATCTTCTTCAAGGACGACGGAACCTACAAGAGTAAGTTTAAACATGATTTTACTAACTAA
CTAATCTGATTTAAATTTTCAGCCCGTGCCGAGGTCAAGTTCGAGGGAGACACCCTCGTCAACCGTATCG
AGCTCAAGGGAGTCGACTTCAAGGAGGACGGAAACATCCTCGGACACAAGCTCGAGTACAACTTCAACTC
CCACAACATCTACATCATGGCCGTCAAGCAGAAGAACGGAATCAAGGTAAGTTTAAACATGATTTTACTA
ACTAACTAATCTGATTTAAATTTTCAGGTCAACTTCAAGATCCGTCACAACGTCGAGGACGGATCCGTCC
AGCTCGCCGACCACTACCAGCAGAACACCCCAATCGGAGACGGACCAGTCCTCCTCCCAGACTCCCACTA
CCTCTCCACCCAGTCCGTCCTCTCCAAGGACCCAAACGAGAAGCGTGACCACATGGTCCTCCTCGAGTTC
CGTACCGCCGCCGGAATCACCCTCGGAATGGACGAGCTCTACAAGTGATAAATGCAAAATCCTTTCAAGC
ATTCCCTTCTTCTCTATCACTCTTCTTTCTTTTTGTCAAAAAATTCTCTCGCTAATTTATTTGCTTTTTT
AATGTTATTATTTTATGACTTTTTATAGTCACTGAAAAGTTTGCATCTGAGTGAAGTGAATGCTATCAAA
ATGTGATTCTGTCTGATGTACTTTCACAATCTCTCTTCAATTCCATTTTGAAGTGCTTTAAACCCGAAAG
GTTGAGAAAAATGCGAGCGCTCAAATATTTGTATTGTGTTCGTTGAGTGACCCAACAAAAAGAGGAAACT
TTATTGTGCCGCCAAGAAAAAAGTCTCAATAACTTCGTATAGCATACATTATACGAAGTTATGCTAGCAT
GGCCTCCCAGGTCGTGTACGGCGAGTGGGCCAGCACCCACACAGAGTGCTACAACATGAGCAGGATCGAC
AGCACCTTCGTGAGCCTGCTGCAGCTGGTGTGGGCCGTGGTGAGCGGATGCCAGACCATCTTCATGATCA
GCAGGGCCCCCAAGGTGCCCTGGGAGAGCGTGTACCTGCCCTTCGTGGAGTCCATCACATACGCCCTGGC
CAGCACCGGCAATGGCACACTGCAGATGAGGGACGGCAGGTTCTTTCCCTGGTCCAGGATGGCCAGCTGG
CTGTGCACATGCCCCATTATGCTGGGCCAGATCTCCAACATGGCTCTGGTGAAGTACAAGAGCATCCCTC
TGAACCCCATCGCCCAGGCCGCCAGCATTATCAGGGTGGTGATGGGCATTACCGCTACCATCTCCCCCGC
CGAGTACATGAAGTGGCTGTTCTTCTTCTTCGGCGCTACCTGCCTGGTCTTCGAATACAGCGTGGTGTTC
ACCATCTTCCAGGTGGGACTGTACGGCTTCGAGTCCGTGGGCACCCCTCTGGCCCAGAAGGTGGTGGTGA
GGATCAAGATGCTGAGGCTGATCTTCTTCATCGCCTGGACCATGTTCCCCATCGTGTGGCTGATTTCCCC
CACCGGCGTGTGCGTGATCCACGAGAACGTGAGCGCCATCCTGTATCTGCTCGCCGACGGCCTGTGCAAG
AACACCTACGGCGTGATCCTGTGGTCCACCGCCTGGGGAGTGCTCGAGGGAAAGTGGGACCCGGCTTGCC
TCCCTGGCCAGGAGAAGCCTGAGGCCGACGACCCCTTCGGACTGAACCACGAGAAGAATGCCCCCCCCAA
CGACGAGGTCAACATCAGAATGTTCGGCAGGGCGGCCGCCGCGGTACCGGGAGGAGGAACCATGGTCTCA
AAGGGTGAAGAAGATAACATGGCAATTATTAAAGAGTTTATGCGTTTCAAGGTGCATATGGAGGGATCTG
TCAATGGGCATGAGTTTGAAATTGAAGGTGAAGGAGAAGGCCGACCATATGAGGGAACACAAACCGCAAA
ACTAAAGGTAAGTTTAAACATATATATACTAACTAACCCTGATTATTTAAATTTTCAGGTAACTAAAGGC
GGACCATTACCATTCGCCTGGGACATCCTCTCTCCACAGTTCATGTATGGAAGTAAAGCTTATGTTAAAC
ATCCGGCAGATATACCAGATTATTTGAAACTTTCATTCCCGGAGGGTTTTAAGTGGGAACGCGTAATGAA
TTTTGAAGACGGAGGAGTTGTTACAGTGACGCAAGACTCAAGGTAAGTTTAAACAGTTCGGTACTAACTA
ACCATACATATTTAAATTTTCAGCCTCCAAGATGGAGAATTTATTTATAAAGTCAAACTTCGAGGAACGA
ATTTCCCCTCGGATGGATCTGTTATGCAGAAGAAGACTATGGGATGGGAAGCTTCAAGTGAAAGAATGTA
CCCTGAAGACGGTGCTCTTAAGGGAGAGATTAAACAACGTCTTAAATTGAAAGATGGAGGACATTACGAT
GCTGAGGTAAGTTTAAACATGATTTTACTAACTAACTAATCTGATTTAAATTTTCAGGTGAAGACAACTT
ACAAAGCCAAAAAACCAGTTCAGCTGCCAGGAGCGTACAATGTTAATATTAAACTGGATATCACCTCCCA
CAACGAGGATTACACTATCGTTGAGCAATATGAAAGAGCTGAAGGGCGGCACTCGACAGGTGGCATGGAT
GAATTGTATAAGTTCTGCTACGAGAACGAGGTCTAAGAATTCCAACTGAGCGCCGGTCGCTACCATTACC
AACTTGTCTGGTGTCAAAAATAATAGGGGCCGCTGTCATCAGAGTAAGTTTAAACTGAGTTCTACTAACT
AACGAGTAATATTTAAATTTTCAGCATCTCGCGCCCGTGCCTCTGACTTCTAAGTCCAATTACTCTTCAA
CATCCCTACATGCTCTTTCTCCCTGTGCTCCCACCCCCTATTTTTGTTATTATCAAAAAACTTCTCTTAA
TTTCTTTGTTTTTTAGCTTCTTTTAAGTCACCTCTAACAATGAAATTGTGTAGATTCAAAAATAGAATTA
ATTCGTAATAAAAAGTCGAAAAAAATTGTGCTCCCTCCCCCCATTAATAATAATTCTATCCCAAAATCTA
CACAATGTTCTGTGTACACTTCTTATGTTTTTTACTTCTGATAAATTTTTTTGAAACATCATAGAAAAAA
CCGCACACAAAATACCTTATCATATGTTACGTTTCAGTTTATGACCGCAATTTTTATTTCTTCGCACGTC
TGGGCCTCTCATGACGTCAAATCATGCTCATCGTGAAAAAGTTTTGGAGTATTTTTGGAATTTTTCAATC
AAGTGAAAGTTTATGAAATTAATTTTCCTGCTTTTGCTTTTTGGGGTTTCCCCTATTGTTTGTCAAGATT
TCGAGGACGGCGTTTTTCTTGCTAAAATCACAAGTATTGATGAGCACGATGCAAGAAAGATCGGAAGAAG
GTTTGGGTTTGAGGCTCAGTGGAAGGTGAGTAGAAGTTGATAATTTGAAAGTGGAGTAGTGTCTATGGGG
TTTTTGCCTTAAATGACAGAATACATTCCCAATATACCAAACATAACTGTTTCCTACTAGTCGGCCGTAC
GGGCCCTTTCGTCTCGCGCGTTTCGGTGATGACGGTGAAAACCTCTGACACATGCAGCTCCCGGAGACGG
TCACAGCTTGTCTGTAAGCGGATGCCGGGAGCAGACAAGCCCGTCAGGGCGCGTCAGCGGGTGTTGGCGG
GTGTCGGGGCTGGCTTAACTATGCGGCATCAGAGCAGATTGTACTGAGAGTGCACCATATGCGGTGTGAA
ATACCGCACAGATGCGTAAGGAGAAAATACCGCATCAGGCGGCCTTAAGGGCCTCGTGATACGCCTATTT
TTATAGGTTAATGTCATGATAATAATGGTTTCTTAGACGTCAGGTGGCACTTTTCGGGGAAATGTGCGCG
GAACCCCTATTTGTTTATTTTTCTAAATACATTCAAATATGTATCCGCTCATGAGACAATAACCCTGATA
AATGCTTCAATAATATTGAAAAAGGAAGAGTATGAGTATTCAACATTTCCGTGTCGCCCTTATTCCCTTT
TTTGCGGCATTTTGCCTTCCTGTTTTTGCTCACCCAGAAACGCTGGTGAAAGTAAAAGATGCTGAAGATC
AGTTGGGTGCACGAGTGGGTTACATCGAACTGGATCTCAACAGCGGTAAGATCCTTGAGAGTTTTCGCCC
CGAAGAACGTTTTCCAATGATGAGCACTTTTAAAGTTCTGCTATGTGGCGCGGTATTATCCCGTATTGAC
GCCGGGCAAGAGCAACTCGGTCGCCGCATACACTATTCTCAGAATGACTTGGTTGAGTACTCACCAGTCA
CAGAAAAGCATCTTACGGATGGCATGACAGTAAGAGAATTATGCAGTGCTGCCATAACCATGAGTGATAA
CACTGCGGCCAACTTACTTCTGACAACGATCGGAGGACCGAAGGAGCTAACCGCTTTTTTGCACAACATG
GGGGATCATGTAACTCGCCTTGATCGTTGGGAACCGGAGCTGAATGAAGCCATACCAAACGACGAGCGTG
ACACCACGATGCCTGTAGCAATGGCAACAACGTTGCGCAAACTATTAACTGGCGAACTACTTACTCTAGC
TTCCCGGCAACAATTAATAGACTGGATGGAGGCGGATAAAGTTGCAGGACCACTTCTGCGCTCGGCCCTT
CCGGCTGGCTGGTTTATTGCTGATAAATCTGGAGCCGGTGAGCGTGGGTCTCGCGGTATCATTGCAGCAC
TGGGGCCAGATGGTAAGCCCTCCCGTATCGTAGTTATCTACACGACGGGGAGTCAGGCAACTATGGATGA
ACGAAATAGACAGATCGCTGAGATAGGTGCCTCACTGATTAAGCATTGGTAACTGTCAGACCAAGTTTAC
TCATATATACTTTAGATTGATTTAAAACTTCATTTTTAATTTAAAAGGATCTAGGTGAAGATCCTTTTTG
ATAATCTCATGACCAAAATCCCTTAACGTGAGTTTTCGTTCCACTGAGCGTCAGACCCCGTAGAAAAGAT
CAAAGGATCTTCTTGAGATCCTTTTTTTCTGCGCGTAATCTGCTGCTTGCAAACAAAAAAACCACCGCTA
CCAGCGGTGGTTTGTTTGCCGGATCAAGAGCTACCAACTCTTTTTCCGAAGGTAACTGGCTTCAGCAGAG
CGCAGATACCAAATACTGTTCTTCTAGTGTAGCCGTAGTTAGGCCACCACTTCAAGAACTCTGTAGCACC
GCCTACATACCTCGCTCTGCTAATCCTGTTACCAGTGGCTGCTGCCAGTGGCGATAAGTCGTGTCTTACC
GGGTTGGACTCAAGACGATAGTTACCGGATAAGGCGCAGCGGTCGGGCTGAACGGGGGGTTCGTGCACAC
AGCCCAGCTTGGAGCGAAC
Features (pLannotate 1.2.2; 15 found; start..end, strand, type, name):
    415..507     +  CDS            lacI (fragment): lac repressor; lacI; The lac repressor binds to the lac operator to inhibit transcription in E. coli. This inhibition can be relieved by adding lactose or isopropyl-β-D-thiogalactopyranoside (IPTG).
    520..541     +  protein_bind   CAP binding site: CAP binding activates transcription in the presence of cAMP. E. coli catabolite activator protein
    556..586     +  promoter       lac promoter: promoter for the E. coli lac operon
    594..610     +  protein_bind   lac operator: The lac repressor binds to the lac operator to inhibit transcription in E. coli. This inhibition can be relieved by adding lactose or isopropyl-β-D-thiogalactopyranoside (IPTG). lac repressor encoded by lacI
   3622..3655    +  protein_bind   loxP: Cre-mediated recombination occurs in the 8-bp core sequence (GCATACAT). Cre recombinase
   3656..4525    +  CDS            EBFP2: EBFP2 is a basic (constitutively fluorescent) blue fluorescent protein published in 2007, derived from Aequorea victoria. It is reported to be a rapidly-maturing monomer with moderate acid sensitivity.
   4532..4855    +  terminator     tbb-2 terminator: tbb-2; transcription terminator for the C. elegans tubulin beta-2 gene
   4859..4892    +  protein_bind   loxP: Cre-mediated recombination occurs in the 8-bp core sequence (GCATACAT). Cre recombinase
   5802..6662    +  CDS            mCherry: mCherry is a basic (constitutively fluorescent) red fluorescent protein published in 2004, derived from Discosoma sp.. It is reported to be a very rapidly-maturing monomer with low acid sensitivity.
   7293..7445    +  CDS            aex-5 (fragment): AEX5_CAEEL - Also known as kpc-3 From Caenorhabditis elegans.
   7573..7608    +  CDS            rop (fragment): Rop protein, which maintains plasmids at low copy number; rop
   7710..7809    +  misc_feature   bom (fragment): basis of mobility region from pBR322
   7907..8011    +  promoter       AmpR promoter: bla
   8012..8872    +  CDS            AmpR: β-lactamase; bla; confers resistance to ampicillin, carbenicillin, and related antibiotics
   9043..232     +  rep_origin     ori (across the origin): high-copy-number ColE1/pMB1/pBR322/pUC origin of replication
