[The description below was written by a language model from this plasmid's Addgene catalogue record and pLannotate feature annotations shown in this document.]
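Description:
pJH4235 is a C. elegans (worm) expression plasmid built on a pBSK-type bacterial backbone. It is propagated in E. coli through a high-copy ColE1/pUC-family origin and selected with ampicillin via the β-lactamase gene. The backbone also retains lac promoter/operator elements and small fragments of lacI, rop and bom, which play no part in expression in the worm.

The payload is a Cre-dependent "lox-stop-lox" optogenetic cassette driven by the sra-11 promoter, which the record describes as giving expression in AVB and some other neurons. Downstream of the promoter region, two loxP sites in the same orientation flank an EBFP2 coding sequence followed by the tbb-2 terminator. Without Cre, transcription yields blue fluorescent protein and ends at this terminator, so sra-11-expressing cells are marked blue and the downstream gene stays silent. Where Cre is supplied, the floxed EBFP2-terminator unit is excised. This places the promoter directly upstream of GtACR2, a light-gated anion channelrhodopsin used to silence neurons, fused at its C terminus to wCherry (a worm-adapted mCherry, annotated as mCherry) and followed by the unc-54 3′ UTR. The annotation tool did not label GtACR2 itself, but the unannotated gap between the second loxP and mCherry fits the stated 882 bp insert cloned between NheI and KpnI. The aex-5 fragment annotated after mCherry probably reflects genomic sequence carried along with the unc-54 3′ region.

This design allows intersectional targeting: combining sra-11 with a second promoter driving Cre restricts red-labelled optogenetic inhibition to a defined neuron subset for motor-circuit studies. The sequenced record is 9,399 nt, shorter than the 11,387 bp total listed in the catalogue, and the record does not explain this discrepancy.
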