Addgene plasmid #191534: pJH4235
Purpose: Psra-11-LoxP::EBFP::LoxP::GtACR2::wCherry unc-54 3' UTR C.elegans AVB/others neuron expression of GtACR2 RFP
Depositing lab: Mei Zhen. Publication: Extrasynaptic signaling enables an asymmetric juvenile motor circuit to produce symmetric undulation. Lu Y, Ahamed T, Mulcahy B, Meng J, Witvliet D, Guan SA, Holmyard D, Hung W, Wen Q, Chisholm AD, Samuel ADT, Zhen M. Curr Biol. 2022 Nov 7;32(21):4631-4644.e5. doi: 10.1016/j.cub.2022.09.002. Epub 2022 Sep 30. PubMed 36182701.
Backbone
  Vector backbone: pBSK
  Backbone manufacturer: stratagene
  Backbone size w/o insert (bp): 10495
  Total vector size (bp): 11387
  Vector type: Worm Expression
Growth in bacteria
  Bacterial resistance: Ampicillin, 100 μg/mL
  Growth temperature: 37°C
  Growth strain: DH5alpha
  Copy number: High Copy
Gene/Insert
  Gene/Insert name: GtACR2
  Species: C. elegans (nematode)
  Insert size (bp): 882
  Promoter: Psra-11
  Tag / fusion protein: wCherry (C terminal on insert)
  Cloning method: Restriction Enzyme; 5′ cloning site NheI (not destroyed); 3′ cloning site KpnI (not destroyed)
  Sequencing primers: 5′ gctagctagcATGGCCTCCC; 3′ cGGTACCgcGGCGGCCGCCCTGCCGAAC
Terms and licenses: Academic/Nonprofit Terms; Industry Terms: Not Available to Industry
Depositor comments: Please visit for https://www.biorxiv.org/content/10.1101/2021.09.21.461278v4 bioRxiv preprint.
How to cite: pJH4235 was a gift from Mei Zhen (Addgene plasmid # 191534 ; http://n2t.net/addgene:191534 ; RRID:Addgene_191534)
